Addgene plasmid #73389: pRK5-HA-YFP-PRAS40
Purpose: Expresses HA and YFP tagged PRAS40
Depositing lab: Jie Chen & Taekjip Ha. Depositing organization: University of Illinois at Urbana-Champaign. Publication: Stoichiometry and assembly of mTOR complexes revealed by single-molecule pulldown. Jain A, Arauz E, Aggarwal V, Ikon N, Chen J, Ha T. Proc Natl Acad Sci U S A. 2014 Dec 16;111(50):17833-8. doi: 10.1073/pnas.1419425111. Epub 2014 Dec 1. PubMed 25453101.
Backbone
  Vector backbone: pRK5
  Vector type: Mammalian Expression
Growth in bacteria
  Bacterial resistance: Ampicillin, 100 μg/mL
  Growth temperature: 37°C
  Growth strain: DH5alpha
  Copy number: Unknown
Gene/Insert
  Gene/Insert name: AKT1 Substrate 1 (Proline-Rich)
  Species: H. sapiens (human)
  Entrez Gene: AKT1S1 (a.k.a. Lobe, PRAS40)
  Promoter: CMV
  Tag / fusion protein: HA (N terminal on insert); YFP (N terminal on insert)
  Cloning method: Unknown
  Sequencing primers: 5′ SP6; 3′ SV40pA-R
Terms and licenses: Academic/Nonprofit Terms; Industry Terms: Not Available to Industry
How to cite: pRK5-HA-YFP-PRAS40 was a gift from Jie Chen & Taekjip Ha (Addgene plasmid # 73389 ; http://n2t.net/addgene:73389 ; RRID:Addgene_73389)
