[The description below was written by a language model from this plasmid's Addgene catalogue record.]
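Description:
pRK5-HA-YFP-PRAS40 is a mammalian expression plasmid built on the pRK5 backbone and intended for delivery into cultured mammalian cells by transfection. It is propagated in E. coli under ampicillin selection. The record lists its copy number as unknown and names neither the bacterial origin of replication nor any mammalian selection marker. No feature table is provided, so the finer layout of the vector cannot be confirmed. The listed sequencing primers (SP6 upstream and an SV40 polyA reverse primer downstream) suggest that the insert lies between an SP6 promoter site and an SV40 polyadenylation signal, as is typical of pRK5 vectors.

The payload is the human AKT1S1 gene, which encodes the proline-rich AKT1 substrate 1, better known as PRAS40, a component and regulator of the mTORC1 signalling complex. Expression is driven by the CMV promoter, a strong constitutive promoter in most mammalian cell lines. Both an HA epitope and YFP are recorded as N-terminal to the insert; the construct name suggests the order HA, YFP, PRAS40. The HA tag allows antibody-based detection, immunoprecipitation or surface capture, while YFP provides a fluorescent readout of the fusion protein. The cloning method and the exact junctions or linkers between the parts are not stated.

The associated publication concerns the stoichiometry and assembly of mTOR complexes studied by single-molecule pulldown. The construct therefore appears designed to let tagged PRAS40 be captured from cell lysates and its fluorescence used to count copies within individual complexes, though it would equally serve for general localisation or interaction studies.
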