>Addgene plasmid #73389 | pRK5-HA-YFP-PRAS40 | addgene partial sequence | sequence record 138454 | SP6 5'-ATTTAGGTGACACTATAG-3'
TCCACTCCCAGGTCCAACTGCACCTCGGTTCTATCGATTGAATTCCCGAACCGACAGTCGGTCTCTTCAC
CAAGGCCATTCGCGCCACCATGGGCTACCCCTATGATGTGCCTGACTACGCAGATCGCAATGGTGGTGGT
GGTGGACCGGTCGCCACCATGGTGAGCAAGGGCGAGGAGCTGTTCACCGGGGTGGTGCCCATCCTGGTCG
AGCTGGACGGCGACGTAAACGGCCACAAGTTCAGCGTGTCCGGCGAGGGCGAGGGCGATGCCACCTACGG
CAAGCTGACCCTGAAGTTCATCTGCACCACCGGCAAGCTGCCCGTGCCCTGGCCCACCCTCGTGACCACC
TTCGGCTACGGCCTGCAGTGCTTCGCCCGCTACCCCGACCACATGAAGCAGCACGACTTCTTCAAGTCCG
CCATGCCCGAAGGCTACGTCCAGGAGCGCACCATCTTCTTCAAGGACGACGGCAACTACAAGACCCGCGC
CGAGGTGAAGTTCGAGGGCGACACCCTGGTGAACCGCATCGAGCTGAAGGGCATCGACTTCAAGGAGGAC
GGCAACATCCTGGGGCACAAGCTGGAGTACAACTACAACAGCCACAACGTCTATATCATGGCCGACAAGC
AGAAGAACGGCATCAAGGTGAACTTCAAGATCCGCCACAACATCGAGGACGGCAGCGTGCAGCTCGCCGA
CCACTACCAGCAGAACACCCCCATCGGCGACGGCCCCGTGCTGCTGCCCGACAACCACTACCTGAGCTAC
CAGTCCGCCCTGAGCAAAGACCCCAACGAGAAGCGCGATCACATGGTCCTGCTGGAGTTCGTGACCGCCG
CCGGGATCACTCTCGGCATGGACGAACTGTACAAGTCCGGACTCAGATCTGGTGGAAGGCCT
