>Addgene plasmid #73389 | pRK5-HA-YFP-PRAS40 | addgene partial sequence | sequence record 138461 | SV40pA-R 5'-GAAATTTGTGATGCTATTGC-3'
AGTTGGGCATGGCGGCCAAGCTGGGGATCCTTACTTACTTAGCGGCCGCTCA
[105 nt withheld, positions 53-157]
GCTCGCCGCGATGCGGTCCAGGTCGGGCGAAGAGGGCGGCCCATTCTCCTCATCTGATGACCGCGCCTCT
GTCCTCTTCTCCTTGAAGCCCCAGACGGGCACAGACACAGGCAGGGACTTGGCGTACTGCTGTGTGGGTA
GGGCTGAGGCTGGGGGCACTGAGCAGGTGGGGGGGCCGGCGGGGGTCTCCTCGCTCAGGCTGCCATCATC
TGTACTCTCGGGGTCTGACTCACAGAAGGGGGGAAGGTCCTGGAGGGTGGCGTCCTCATCCATCACAAAG
AGCCCTCCATTATCACTAATGCCCAGCTGCTCCCCGGAGGTCTCTGTCTCTGTGGGCTCATCCTCGTCCT
CCTCGTTGTCCTCTCTGGCCAGGGTAGGCCGGGGTGGGCTGGGTGTGGGACTGGGTGGCTGTGGTGCTGG
TGGGGGCGCAGGAGGCCGAGCAGCAGTGGCAGCCCTGTGGGCCAGTGCGATGTCGTGGAGGCAACGGCGC
GCTGCCTCCGCCAGGGCTCCTCGACCATGGGCAGGATAGGCACAGGGGCCCGGGCGGGGTGGTGGCGGCG
GG
